>Addgene plasmid #87815 | pcDNA3.1 Makona EBOV B'5 | addgene full sequence | sequence record 190724 | Addgene NGS Result
GAGTTAGGGGCGGGATGGGCGGAGTTAGGGGCGGGACTATGGTTGCTGACTAATTGAGATGCATGCTTTG
CATACTTCTGCCTGCTGGGGAGCCTGGGGACTTTCCACACCTGGTTGCTGACTAATTGAGATGCATGCTT
TGCATACTTCTGCCTGCTGGGGAGCCTGGGGACTTTCCACACCCTAACTGACACACATTCCACAGAATTA
ATTCGCGTTAAATTTTTGTTAAATCAGCTCATTTTTTAACCAATAGGCCGAAATCGGCAAAATCCCTTAT
AAATCAAAAGAATAGACCGAGATAGGGT
[37 nt withheld, positions 309-345]
AAAGAACGTGGACTCCAACGTCAAAGG
[49 nt withheld, positions 373-421]
T
[91 nt withheld, positions 423-513]
G
[124 nt withheld, positions 515-638]
GGGGATACCCCCTAGAGCCCCAGCTGGTTCTTTCCGCCTCAGAAGCCATAGAGCCCACCGCATCCCCAGC
ATGCCTGCTATTGTCTTCCCAATCCTCCCCCTTGCTGTCCTGCCCCACCCCACCCCCCAGAATAGAATGA
CACCTACTCAGACAATGCGATGCAATTTCCTCATTTTATTAGGAAAGGACAGTGGGAGTGGCACCTTCCA
GGGTCAAGGAAGGCACGGGGGAGGGGCAAACAACAGATGGCTGGCAACTAGAAGGCACAGTCGAGGCTGA
TCAGCGGGTTTAAACGGGCCCTCTAGACTCGAGTCAGAACACGAACTTGCAGATGCAGAACAGGGCGATC
ACGGCAATGATCACGCCGGTCACTCCAATGCCGGCAGGAATCCACTGCCGCCAGCCTGTCCACCAGTTGT
CATTGTCGCCCTGGTCGGGCAGGGTCTTGTCCACAAAGTCGTGGATGATCTGGTCGATCTTGTCGGTGAT
ATTCTTGGTCCAGTCGTGGGGCTCGATGCAGCAGTCAGGGCCCAGAATGTGACAGGTGCCGCCCCAGCGC
TGCAGCAGGAAGTCGATAGCCTTTCTGTTCAGGATGGAGAAGGTCCTCAGCTCGGTGGTGGCTCTCAGGA
ACAGCTGCAGGGCCTGTGTGGTTTCGTTGGCCAGCTGCCTCAGTCCGCAGATCAGGCCGTCCTGGTTGTG
CATCAGTCCCTCGGTGTAGATGCCCTCGGCGGCAGGGCCAAAGTAAGGGATCCAGGCCAGTCCGATAGCA
GCGCCCTCATCCTGGGTGGTCCAGTAGTGCAGGTTGGGGTTGCACTTGGGCTGGGCGTTCACGATCACTT
CCCGTCTGGTTCTTCTCCCCCCGGTAATCAGGCCGGCCACGCCGGCGATTGTGTTGGTGATCAGGCCCAG
CTTGCCAGAGCTGGCGCTTTCCTCGCCGGTATCCTGGTGATGGGTGTTGTTGTTGCCGGCTGTCTCAGAG
TAGTTCTGGGGGCTTGTGGTGGTGGCCAGATCCAGGCTGTCGGCGCTCTTGCTGGTGTTGGTGTTCTCGG
CCTTCAGAGGTCCGGCAGCAGTTGTGGCTGGAGGGGTATCGCTGGCGGTGCTATCGTTGTCGGCCCTTCT
GTGGTGCTGGCCCACTTGTGTGGCCTCGCTGATGTCCAGCTTGTACACGGGGGTGTTGTGGGTGGAGTTA
TCAGGGCCGGTCTTGGTGGTGGGGGGCTGAGGGCTGGTGGAGATTGTGGCCAGGGTGGTCAGGTGGGACA
CAGCGGCCTTTCTTCCCTGGCTGTGCACCTGCACCATGGCGCTGCTGTTCTCGCTGGCCATGATCTTGTG
GTCCTCATTGGTGGTGTTTGTCTCGGGGTCGCTGCTGGTTCTGGCGGGGCTCTGTCCGCTGATGTTCTTG
GGGCCGTTGGACACGGCGGTGAAGCTCAGTTCCTCGCTTCTGATCTTCCGGGTCAGGTTCTTCTTTGTCT
CCCAGAAGGCCCACTCTCCGATTGTGGTATCGATCTCGGGGTTCACTTTCCAGATCAGCTTGCCGGTGGT
GTTGCTCCGCTTGCCGCTGGCGTAGATTGTCTCGTTCAGCTGCAGCAGAAACTGGGGGGTGAACCGGCTT
TCCAGCTGCACGTAGGTCGAGTTGTCCACCTCGAACAGGTACTCTGTCTCGTTGGTGCCGAAGCCGGTGG
CCTGGTATCTGATGGTGGTGCTGTAGTAGCCGCTGCTGGGATCCTCTGTGGCATTCACAGGCTCGCGCAG
GGGGTGGCTGCTGAAGAAGTCCTTCTTGGCCTGAGGCAGGATCAGAAAGGCCACCACGCCCTCGGCAAAG
GTGGTGCCTCTGTAGATCACGGTGGAGGCCAGCCGGTCGTACAGGAAAAAGGCGCCCTCTTTGTGAAAGG
CGAAATCGCCAGCGCAGGGGCCTGTGCCGGACACCTTGTGCACGTATCTGCACCGGGGGAAGCCTCTGAT
GCCATCAGGGGCAGCAGGCAGGCACTCGCTGCCGTCGGGCTTCTTGATTTCCAGGTTGTAGCAGTTCTCG
GCCCACTCGCCGGCCTCATAATTCACGACCTTGGGGGGCACGCCGGATCTGAAGCCCCATCTCTTGGTCA
CGCTGGGCACATCGGTGGCCACGCCATTGCCTTCCAGGTTCAGGCCCACGCTTCTCAGCTGGTTGGTGCT
GCTCAGCTTGTCCCGGCACACGAGCTTGTCCACGTCGGACACCTGCAGGGTGCTGTTGTGGATCACGCCC
AGGGGGATGCTGAAGGTCCGCTGGAACAGGATGATGACCCACAGGAAGAAGCTGGTCCGCTTGAACCGGT
CCCGGGGCAGCTGCAGGATGCCTGTCACGCCCATGGTGGCGGATCCGAGCTCGGTACCAAGCTTAAGTTT
AAACGCTAGCCAGCTTGGGTCTCCCTATAGTGAGTCGTATTAATTTCGATAAGCCAGTAAGCAGTGGGTT
CTCTAGTTAGCCAGAGAGCTCTGCTTATATAGACCTCCCACCGTACACGCCTACCGCCCATTTGCGTCAA
TGGGGCGGAGTTGTTACGACATTTTGGAAAGTCCCGTTGATTTTGGTGCCAAAACAAACTCCCATTGACG
TCAATGGGGTGGAGACTTGGAAATCCCCGTGAGTCAAACCGCTATCCACGCCCATTGATGTACTGCCAAA
ACCGCATCACCATGGTAATAGCGATGACTAATACGTAGATGTACTGCCAAGTAGGAAAGTCCCATAAGGT
CATGTACTGGGCATAATGCCAGGCGGGCCATTTACCGTCATTGACGTCAATAGGGGGCGTACTTGGCATA
TGATACACTTGATGTACTGCCAAGTGGGCAGTTTACCGTAAATACTCCACCCATTGACGTCAATGGAAAG
TCCCTATTGGCGTTACTATGGGAACATACGTCATTATTGACGTCAATGGGCGGGGGTCGTTGGGCGGTCA
GCCAGGCGGGCCATTTACCGTAAGTTATGTAACGCGGAACTCCATATATGGGCTATGAACTAATGACCCC
GTAATTGATTACTATTAATAACTAGTCAATAATCAATGTCAACGCGTATATCTGGCCCGTACATCGCGAA
GCAGCGCAAAACGCCTAACCCTAAGCAGATTCTTCATGCAATTGTCGGTCAAGCCTTGCCTTGTTGTAGC
TTAAATTTTGCTCGCGCACTACTCAGCGACCTCCAACACACAAGCAGGGAGCAGATACTGGCTTAACTAT
GCGGCATCAGAGCAGATTGTACTGAGAGTGCACCATAGGGGATCGGGAGATCTCCCGATCCGTCGACGTC
AGGTGGCACTTTTCGGGGAAATGTGCGCGGAACCCCTATTTGTTTATTTTTCTAAATACATTCAAATATG
TATCCGCTCATGAGACAATAACCCTGATAAATGCTTCAATAATATTGAAAAAGGAAGAGTATGAGTATTC
AACATTTCCGTGTCGCCCTTATTCCCTTTTTTGCGGCATTTTGCCTTCCTGTTTTTGCTCACCCAGAAAC
GCTGGTGAAAGTAAAAGATGCTGAAGATCAGTTGGGTGCACGAGTGGGTTACATCGAACTGGATCTCAAC
AGCGGTAAGATCCTTGAGAGTTTTCGCCCCGAAGAACGTTTTCCAATGATGAGCACTTTTAAAGTTCTGC
TATGTGGCGCGGTATTATCCCGTATTGACGCCGGGCAAGAGCAACTCGGTCGCCGCATACACTATTCTCA
GAATGACTTGGTTGAGTACTCACCAGTCACAGAAAAGCATCTTACGGATGGCATGACAGTAAGAGAATTA
TGCAGTGCTGCCATAACCATGAGTGATAACACTGCGGCCAACTTACTTCTGACAACGATCGGAGGACCGA
AGGAGCTAACCGCTTTTTTGCACAACATGGGGGATCATGTAACTCGCCTTGATCGTTGGGAACCGGAGCT
GAATGAAGCCATACCAAACGACGAGCGTGACACCACGATGCCTGTAGCAATGGCAACAACGTTGCGCAAA
CTATTAACTGGCGAACTACTTACTCTAGCTTCCCGGCAACAATTAATAGACTGGATGGAGGCGGATAAAG
TTGCAGGACCACTTCTGCGCTCGGCCCTTCCGGCTGGCTGGTTTATTGCTGATAAATCTGGAGCCGGTGA
GCGTGGGTCTCGCGGTATCATTGCAGCACTGGGGCCAGATGGTAAGCCCTCCCGTATCGTAGTTATCTAC
ACGACGGGGAGTCAGGCAACTATGGATGAACGAAATAGACAGATCGCTGAGATAGGTGCCTCACTGATTA
AGCATTGGTAACTGTCAGACCAAGTTTACTCATATATACTTTAGATTGATTTAAAACTTCATTTTTAATT
TAAAAGGATCTAGGTGAAGATCCTTTTTGATAATCTCATGACCAAAATCCCTTAACGTGAGTTTTCGTTC
CACTGAGCGTCAGACCCCGTAGAAAAGATCAAAGGATCTTCTTGAGATCCTTTTTTTCTGCGCGTAATCT
GCTGCTTGCAAACAAAAAAACCACCGCTACCAGCGGTGGTTTGTTTGCCGGATCAAGAGCTACCAACTCT
TTTTCCGAAGGTAACTGGCTTCAGCAGAGCGCAGATACCAAATACTGTTCTTCTAGTGTAGCCGTAGTTA
GGCCACCACTTCAAGAACTCTGTAGCACCGCCTACATACCTCGCTCTGCTAATCCTGTTACCAGTGGCTG
CTGCCAGTGGCGATAAGTCGTGTCTTACCGGGTTGGACTCAAGACGATAGTTACCGGATAAGGCGCAGCG
GTCGGGCTGAACGGGGGGTTCGTGCACACAGCCCAGCTTGGAGCGAACGACCTACACCGAACTGAGATAC
CTACAGCGTGAGCTATGAGAAAGCGCCACGCTTCCCGAAGGGAGAAAGGCGGACAGGTATCCGGTAAGCG
GCAGGGTCGGAACAGGAGAGCGCACGAGGGAGCTTCCAGGGGGAAACGCCTGGTATCTTTATAGTCCTGT
CGGGTTTCGCCACCTCTGACTTGAGCGTCGATTTTTGTGATGCTCGTCAGGGGGGCGGAGCCTATGGAAA
AACGCCAGCAACGCGGCCTTTTTACGGTTCCTGGCCTTTTGCTGGCCTTTTGCTCACATGTTCTTTCCTG
CGTTATCCCCTGATTCTGTGGATAACCGTATTACCGCCTTTGAGTGAGCTGATACCGCTCGCCGCAGCCG
AACGACCGAGCGCAGCGAGTCAGTGAGCGAGGAAGCGGAAGAGCGCCCAATACGCAAACCGCCTCTCCCC
GCGCGTTGGCCGATTCATTAATGCAGCTGGCACGACAGGTTTCCCGACTGGAAAGCGGGCAGTGAGCGCA
ACGCAATTAATGTGAGTTAGCTCACTCATTAGGCACCCCAGGCTTTACACTTTATGCTTCCGGCTCGTAT
GTTGTGTGGAATTGTGAGCGGATAACAATTTCACACAGGAAACAGCTATGACCATGATTACGCCAAGCTC
TAGCTAGAGGTCGACGGTATACAGACATGATAAGATACATTGATGAGTTTGGACAAACCACAACTAGAAT
GCAGTGAAAAAAATGCTTTATTTGTGAAATTTGTGATGCTATTGCTTTATTTGTAACCATTATAAGCTGC
AATAAACAAGTTGGGGTGGGCGAAGAACTCCAGCATGAGATCCCCGCGCTGGAGGATCATCCAGCCGGCG
TCCCGGAAAACGATTCCGAAGCCCAACCTTTCATAGAAGGCGGCGGTGGAATCGAAATCTCGTGATGGCA
GGTTGGGCGTCGCTTGGTCGGTCATTTCGAACCCCAGAGTCCCGCTCAGAAGAACTCGTCAAGAAGGCGA
TAGAAGGCGATGCGCTGCGAATCGGGAGCGGCGATACCGTAAAGCACGAGGAAGCGGTCAGCCCATTCGC
CGCCAAGCTCTTCAGCAATATCACGGGTAGCCAACGCTATGTCCTGATAGCGGTCCGCCACACCCAGCCG
GCCACAGTCGATGAATCCAGAAAAGCGGCCATTTTCCACCATGATATTCGGCAAGCAGGCATCGCCATGG
GTCACGACGAGATCCTCGCCGTCGGGCATGCGCGCCTTGAGCCTGGCGAACAGTTCGGCTGGCGCGAGCC
CCTGATGCTCTTCGTCCAGATCATCCTGATCGACAAGACCGGCTTCCATCCGAGTACGTGCTCGCTCGAT
GCGATGTTTCGCTTGGTGGTCGAATGGGCAGGTAGCCGGATCAAGCGTATGCAGCCGCCGCATTGCATCA
GCCATGATGGATACTTTCTCGGCAGGAGCAAGGTGAGATGACAGGAGATCCTGCCCCGGCACTTCGCCCA
ATAGCAGCCAGTCCCTTCCCGCTTCAGTGACAACGTCGAGCACAGCTGCGCAAGGAACGCCCGTCGTGGC
CAGCCACGATAGCCGCGCTGCCTCGTCCTGCAGTTCATTCAGGGCACCGGACAGGTCGGTCTTGACAAAA
AGAACCGGGCGCCCCTGCGCTGACAGCCGGAACACGGCGGCATCAGAGCAGCCGATTGTCTGTTGTGCCC
AGTCATAGCCGAATAGCCTCTCCACCCAAGCGGCCGGAGAACCTGCGTGCAATCCATCTTGTTCAATCAT
GCGAAACGATCCTCATCCTGTCTCTTGATCAGATCCGAAAATGGATATACAAGCTCCCGGGAGCTTTTTG
CAAAAGCCTAGGCCTCCAAAAAAGCCTCCTCACTACTTCTGGAATAGCTCAGAGGCAGAGGCGGCCTCGG
CCTCTGCATAAATAAAAAAAATTAGTCAGCCATGGGGCGGAGAATGGGCGGAACTGGGCG
Features (pLannotate 1.2.2; 20 found; start..end, strand, type, name):
    210..638     -  rep_origin     f1 ori (sequence partly withheld): f1 bacteriophage origin of replication; arrow indicates direction of (+) strand synthesis
    659..680     -  promoter       SV40 promoter (fragment): SV40 enhancer and early promoter
    684..908     -  polyA_signal   bGH poly(A) signal: bovine growth hormone polyadenylation signal
    955..2982    -  CDS            GP: VGP_EBOZ5 - Experimental evidence at protein level: Swiss-Prot protein existence level 1. [GP2]: Acts as a class I viral fusion protein. Under the current model, the protein has at least 3 conformational states: pre- fusion native state, pre-hairpin intermediate state, and post-fusion hairpin state. During viral and target cell membrane fusion, the coiled coil regions (heptad repeats) assume a trimer-of-hairpins structure, positioning the fusion peptide in close proximity to the C-terminal region of the ectodomain. The formation of this structure appears to drive apposition and subsequent fusi
   3042..3060    -  promoter       T7 promoter: promoter for bacteriophage T7 RNA polymerase
   3076..3109    -  LTR            5' LTR (truncated) (fragment): truncated 5' long terminal repeat (LTR) from HIV-1
   3105..3308    -  promoter       CMV promoter: human cytomegalovirus (CMV) immediate early promoter
   3309..3688    -  enhancer       CMV enhancer: human cytomegalovirus immediate early enhancer
   3843..3895    +  misc_feature   bom (fragment): basis of mobility region from pBR322
   3954..4058    +  promoter       AmpR promoter: bla
   4059..4919    +  CDS            AmpR: β-lactamase; bla; confers resistance to ampicillin, carbenicillin, and related antibiotics
   5090..5678    +  rep_origin     ori: high-copy-number ColE1/pMB1/pBR322/pUC origin of replication
   5861..5953    +  CDS            lacI (fragment): lac repressor; lacI; The lac repressor binds to the lac operator to inhibit transcription in E. coli. This inhibition can be relieved by adding lactose or isopropyl-β-D-thiogalactopyranoside (IPTG).
   5966..5987    +  protein_bind   CAP binding site: CAP binding activates transcription in the presence of cAMP. E. coli catabolite activator protein
   6002..6032    +  promoter       lac promoter: promoter for the E. coli lac operon
   6040..6056    +  protein_bind   lac operator: The lac repressor binds to the lac operator to inhibit transcription in E. coli. This inhibition can be relieved by adding lactose or isopropyl-β-D-thiogalactopyranoside (IPTG). lac repressor encoded by lacI
   6129..6250    -  polyA_signal   SV40 poly(A) signal: SV40 polyadenylation signal
   6245..6403    -  CDS            ble (fragment): BLE_KLEPN - Experimental evidence at protein level: Swiss-Prot protein existence level 1. Binding protein with a strong affinity to the bleomycin family of antibiotics. Binds to CL990; an antimitotic-antibiotic compound. From Klebsiella pneumoniae.
   6427..7218    -  CDS            neo: KKA2_KLEPN - Also known as kan, nptII. Experimental evidence at protein level: Swiss-Prot protein existence level 1. Resistance to kanamycin, neomycin, paromomycin, ribostamycin, butirosin and gentamicin B. From Klebsiella pneumoniae.
   7285..196     -  promoter       SV40 promoter (across the origin): SV40 enhancer and early promoter
