[The description below was written by a language model from this plasmid's Addgene catalogue record and pLannotate feature annotations shown in this document.]
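Description:
pcDNA3.1 Makona EBOV B'5 is a mammalian expression plasmid built on the pcDNA3.1 backbone that carries the Ebola virus glycoprotein (GP) gene derived from the Makona strain of the West African outbreak. The insert, about 2 kb and introduced by TOPO cloning, encodes a GP variant with the substitutions A82V and L239S. In the sequenced record the GP coding region sits downstream of the human cytomegalovirus immediate early enhancer and promoter and is followed by the bovine growth hormone polyadenylation signal, giving strong constitutive transcription in transfected mammalian cells. A T7 promoter lies between the CMV promoter and the insert, serving as a sequencing primer site and allowing in vitro transcription. No epitope tag or reporter is annotated on the GP open reading frame.

The plasmid is propagated in E. coli through a high-copy ColE1/pUC-type origin with ampicillin selection from the β-lactamase gene, and it also carries an f1 origin for single-stranded DNA production. A neomycin phosphotransferase cassette driven by the SV40 enhancer/early promoter and terminated by the SV40 poly(A) signal would permit G418 selection of stable mammalian transfectants. Short annotated fragments (HIV-1 LTR, ble, lacI, bom and lac promoter/operator elements) appear to be backbone remnants or partial matches rather than functional parts. The full sequencing result is 7,418 nt, somewhat longer than the catalogued total of 7,031 bp. The associated study concerns human adaptation of Ebola virus during the outbreak, so the construct is suited to expressing this GP variant in cells to compare the functional effects of naturally arising substitutions. The record does not spell out the specific assays.
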