Addgene plasmid #87815: pcDNA3.1 Makona EBOV B'5
Purpose: Ebola Virus glycoprotein (Makona-derived) in CMV IE driven mammalian expression vector
Depositing lab: Jonathan Ball. Publication: Human Adaptation of Ebola Virus during the West African Outbreak. Urbanowicz RA, McClure CP, Sakuntabhai A, Sall AA, Kobinger G, Muller MA, Holmes EC, Rey FA, Simon-Loriere E, Ball JK. Cell. 2016 Nov 3;167(4):1079-1087.e5. doi: 10.1016/j.cell.2016.10.013. PubMed 27814505.
Backbone
  Vector backbone: pcDNA3.1
  Backbone size w/o insert (bp): 5000
  Total vector size (bp): 7031
  Vector type: Mammalian Expression
Growth in bacteria
  Bacterial resistance: Ampicillin, 100 μg/mL
  Growth temperature: 37°C
  Growth strain: DH5alpha
  Copy number: High Copy
Gene/Insert
  Gene/Insert name: EBOV GP 'Makona' strain - B'5
  Species: Virus
  Insert size (bp): 2031
  Mutation: A82V L239S
  GenBank ID: AKG65286.1
  Entrez Gene: GP (a.k.a. ZEBOVgp4)
  Cloning method: TOPO Cloning
  Sequencing primers: 5′ T7F; 3′ bGHR
Terms and licenses: Academic/Nonprofit Terms; Industry Terms: Not Available to Industry
How to cite: pcDNA3.1 Makona EBOV B'5 was a gift from Jonathan Ball (Addgene plasmid # 87815)
